Addgene plasmid #137733: pLV-PGK-DIO-mCherry-TLR4miR-TLR2miR
Purpose: Lentivirus vector for TLR2/4 miR in a Cre-dependent manner
Depositing lab: Tomoyuki Furuyashiki. Depositing organization: Kobe University. Publication: The Innate Immune Receptors TLR2/4 Mediate Repeated Social Defeat Stress-Induced Social Avoidance through Prefrontal Microglial Activation. Nie X, Kitaoka S, Tanaka K, Segi-Nishida E, Imoto Y, Ogawa A, Nakano F, Tomohiro A, Nakayama K, Taniguchi M, Mimori-Kiyosue Y, Kakizuka A, Narumiya S, Furuyashiki T. Neuron. 2018 Aug 8;99(3):464-479.e7. doi: 10.1016/j.neuron.2018.06.035. Epub 2018 Jul 19. PubMed 30033154.
Backbone
  Vector backbone: pLV-PGK-GFP
  Backbone manufacturer: Åkerblom et al., 2013
  Vector type: Mammalian Expression, Lentiviral
Growth in bacteria
  Bacterial resistance: Ampicillin, 100 μg/mL
  Growth temperature: 37°C
  Growth strain: NEB Stable
  Copy number: High Copy
Gene/Insert
  Gene/Insert name: TKR2/4 microRNA
  gRNA/shRNA sequence: TGC TGT GAA GAG TCA GGT GAT GGA TGG TTT TGG CCA CTG ACT GAC CAT CCA TCC TGA CTC TTC A and TGC TGT TCA CGT AGA AAC TGT AAG TCG TTT TGG CCA CTG ACT GAC GAC TTA CAT TCT ACG TGA A
  Species: M. musculus (mouse)
  Tag / fusion protein: mChherry (N terminal on insert)
  Cloning method: Ligation Independent Cloning
  Sequencing primers: 5′ ccctcgttgaccgaatcacc; 3′ tgacaacgggccacaactcc
Resource information
  A portion of this plasmid was derived from a plasmid made by: Thermo Fisher Scientific
Terms and licenses: Academic/Nonprofit Terms; Industry Terms: Not Available to Industry
Depositor comments: the website for the BLOCK-iT RNAi Designer
How to cite: pLV-PGK-DIO-mCherry-TLR4miR-TLR2miR was a gift from Tomoyuki Furuyashiki (Addgene plasmid # 137733 ; http://n2t.net/addgene:137733 ; RRID:Addgene_137733)
