[The description below was written by a language model from this plasmid's Addgene catalogue record and pLannotate feature annotations shown in this document.]
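Description:
pLV-PGK-DIO-mCherry-TLR4miR-TLR2miR is a third-generation-style, self-inactivating HIV-1 lentiviral transfer vector (8,421 nt in the sequenced record) built on the pLV-PGK-GFP backbone and designed for Cre-dependent knockdown of mouse TLR2 and TLR4. In bacteria it is maintained through a high-copy ColE1/pUC origin and selected with ampicillin via the β-lactamase gene. An f1 origin, an SV40 origin and poly(A) signal, and remnants of a pBluescript-type lac region with T7/T3 promoters are also present. For virus production, a CMV enhancer/promoter fused to a truncated 5' LTR drives the genomic RNA, which carries the Ψ packaging signal, a gag fragment, the RRE for Rev-dependent export, the cPPT/CTS, a WPRE fragment and a ΔU3 3' LTR that inactivates LTR promoter activity after integration.

The payload sits downstream of the human PGK promoter as a double-floxed inverted (DIO) cassette. mCherry, followed by two tandem artificial microRNA hairpins embedded in mouse miR-155 flanking sequences, lies in antisense orientation between opposing pairs of lox2272 and loxP sites. This miR-155 design is consistent with the commercial BLOCK-iT origin noted in the record. Without Cre, the PGK promoter cannot produce a sense transcript. Cre recombination at the incompatible lox pairs inverts the cassette and locks it in the forward orientation, so a single transcript yields mCherry and is processed into the miRNAs directed against Tlr4 and Tlr2. Red fluorescence therefore marks the cells in which knockdown is active. According to the record, the vector is intended for lentiviral delivery of TLR2/4 miRNAs in a Cre-dependent manner, and the associated study concerns TLR2/4 in prefrontal microglia during social defeat stress.
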