Features (pLannotate 1.2.2; 37 found; start..end, strand, type, name):
      1..380     +  enhancer       CMV enhancer: human cytomegalovirus immediate early enhancer
    381..584     +  promoter       CMV promoter: human cytomegalovirus (CMV) immediate early promoter
    599..779     +  LTR            5' LTR (truncated): truncated 5' long terminal repeat (LTR) from HIV-1
    826..951     +  misc_feature   HIV-1 Ψ: packaging signal of human immunodeficiency virus type 1
    935..1298    +  CDS            HIV-1 gag (fragment): gag protein from human immunodeficiency virus 1; gag
   1444..1677    +  misc_feature   RRE: The Rev response element (RRE) of HIV-1 allows for Rev-dependent mRNA export from the nucleus to the cytoplasm.
   2054..2154    +  CDS            Rev (fragment): human immunodeficiency virus 1 (HIV-1) Rev protein; rev; enhances nuclear export of unspliced and incompletely spliced viral mRNAs
   2173..2290    +  misc_feature   cPPT/CTS: central polypurine tract and central termination sequence of HIV-1
   2310..2333    -  misc_feature   MCS (fragment): pBluescript multiple cloning site
   2336..2846    +  promoter       hPGK promoter: human phosphoglycerate kinase 1 promoter
   2873..2906    +  protein_bind   lox2272: Cre-mediated recombination occurs in the 8-bp core sequence (GGATACTT). lox2272 sites are compatible with each other, but incompatible with loxP or loxN sites (Lee and Saito, 1988). Cre recombinase
   2907..2956    -  intron         β-globin intron (fragment): internally truncated intron from human β-globin
   2957..2990    +  protein_bind   loxP: Cre-mediated recombination occurs in the 8-bp core sequence (GCATACAT). Cre recombinase
   3029..3070    -  ncRNA          3' miR-155: sequence downstream of the precursor of mouse miR-155 microRNA (Uva et al., 2013) miRNA
   3134..3160    -  ncRNA          5' miR-155: sequence upstream of the precursor of mouse miR-155 microRNA (Uva et al., 2013) miRNA
   3167..3208    -  ncRNA          3' miR-155: sequence downstream of the precursor of mouse miR-155 microRNA (Uva et al., 2013) miRNA
   3272..3298    -  ncRNA          5' miR-155: sequence upstream of the precursor of mouse miR-155 microRNA (Uva et al., 2013) miRNA
   3364..4071    -  CDS            mCherry: mCherry is a basic (constitutively fluorescent) red fluorescent protein published in 2004, derived from Discosoma sp.. It is reported to be a very rapidly-maturing monomer with low acid sensitivity.
   4086..4119    -  protein_bind   lox2272: Cre-mediated recombination occurs in the 8-bp core sequence (GGATACTT). lox2272 sites are compatible with each other, but incompatible with loxP or loxN sites (Lee and Saito, 1988). Cre recombinase
   4120..4169    -  intron         β-globin intron (fragment): internally truncated intron from human β-globin
   4170..4203    -  protein_bind   loxP: Cre-mediated recombination occurs in the 8-bp core sequence (GCATACAT). Cre recombinase
   4236..4782    +  misc_feature   WPRE (fragment): woodchuck hepatitis virus posttranscriptional regulatory element
   4797..4865    +  CDS            nef (fragment): NEF_HV1Z2 - Experimental evidence at protein level: Swiss-Prot protein existence level 1. Extracellular Nef protein targets CD4(+) T-lymphocytes for apoptosis by interacting with CXCR4 surface receptors. From Human immunodeficiency virus type 1 group M subtype D (isolate Z2/CDC-Z34) (HIV-1).
   4867..5100    +  LTR            3' LTR (ΔU3): self-inactivating 3' long terminal repeat (LTR) from HIV-1
   5172..5293    +  polyA_signal   SV40 poly(A) signal: SV40 polyadenylation signal
   5333..5468    +  rep_origin     SV40 ori: SV40 origin of replication
   5489..5507    -  promoter       T7 promoter: promoter for bacteriophage T7 RNA polymerase
   5515..5670    +  CDS            lacZα (fragment): LacZα fragment of β-galactosidase; lacZ fragment
   5675..6103    +  rep_origin     f1 ori (sequence partly withheld): f1 bacteriophage origin of replication; arrow indicates direction of (+) strand synthesis
   6156..6260    +  promoter       AmpR promoter: bla
   6261..7121    +  CDS            AmpR: β-lactamase; bla; confers resistance to ampicillin, carbenicillin, and related antibiotics
   7292..7880    +  rep_origin     ori: high-copy-number ColE1/pMB1/pBR322/pUC origin of replication
   8063..8155    +  CDS            lacI (fragment): lac repressor; lacI; The lac repressor binds to the lac operator to inhibit transcription in E. coli. This inhibition can be relieved by adding lactose or isopropyl-β-D-thiogalactopyranoside (IPTG).
   8168..8189    +  protein_bind   CAP binding site: CAP binding activates transcription in the presence of cAMP. E. coli catabolite activator protein
   8204..8234    +  promoter       lac promoter: promoter for the E. coli lac operon
   8242..8258    +  protein_bind   lac operator: The lac repressor binds to the lac operator to inhibit transcription in E. coli. This inhibition can be relieved by adding lactose or isopropyl-β-D-thiogalactopyranoside (IPTG). lac repressor encoded by lacI
   8303..8321    +  promoter       T3 promoter: promoter for bacteriophage T3 RNA polymerase
>Addgene plasmid #137733 | pLV-PGK-DIO-mCherry-TLR4miR-TLR2miR | addgene full sequence | sequence record 274417 | Addgene NGS Result
GACATTGATTATTGACTAGTTATTAATAGTAATCAATTACGGGGTCATTAGTTCATAGCCCATATATGGA
GTTCCGCGTTACATAACTTACGGTAAATGGCCCGCCTGGCTGACCGCCCAACGACCCCCGCCCATTGACG
TCAATAATGACGTATGTTCCCATAGTAACGCCAATAGGGACTTTCCATTGACGTCAATGGGTGGAGTATT
TACGGTAAACTGCCCACTTGGCAGTACATCAAGTGTATCATATGCCAAGTACGCCCCCTATTGACGTCAA
TGACGGTAAATGGCCCGCCTGGCATTATGCCCAGTACATGACCTTATGGGACTTTCCTACTTGGCAGTAC
ATCTACGTATTAGTCATCGCTATTACCATGGTGATGCGGTTTTGGCAGTACATCAATGGGCGTGGATAGC
GGTTTGACTCACGGGGATTTCCAAGTCTCCACCCCATTGACGTCAATGGGAGTTTGTTTTGGCACCAAAA
TCAACGGGACTTTCCAAAATGTCGTAACAACTCCGCCCCATTGACGCAAATGGGCGGTAGGCGTGTACGG
TGGGAGGTCTATATAAGCAGAGCTCGTTTAGTGAACCGGGGTCTCTCTGGTTAGACCAGATCTGAGCCTG
GGAGCTCTCTGGCTAACTAGGGAACCCACTGCTTAAGCCTCAATAAAGCTTGCCTTGAGTGCTTCAAGTA
GTGTGTGCCCGTCTGTTGTGTGACTCTGGTAACTAGAGATCCCTCAGACCCTTTTAGTCAGTGTGGAAAA
TCTCTAGCAGTGGCGCCCGAACAGGGACTTGAAAGCGAAAGGGAAACCAGAGGAGCTCTCTCGACGCAGG
ACTCGGCTTGCTGAAGCGCGCACGGCAAGAGGCGAGGGGCGGCGACTGGTGAGTACGCCAAAAATTTTGA
CTAGCGGAGGCTAGAAGGAGAGAGATGGGTGCGAGAGCGTCAGTATTAAGCGGGGGAGAATTAGATCGCG
ATGGGAAAAAATTCGGTTAAGGCCAGGGGGAAAGAAAAAATATAAATTAAAACATATAGTATGGGCAAGC
AGGGAGCTAGAACGATTCGCAGTTAATCCTGGCCTGTTAGAAACATCAGAAGGCTGTAGACAAATACTGG
GACAGCTACAACCATCCCTTCAGACAGGATCAGAAGAACTTAGATCATTATATAATACAGTAGCAACCCT
CTATTGTGTGCATCAAAGGATAGAGATAAAAGACACCAAGGAAGCTTTAGACAAGATAGAGGAAGAGCAA
AACAAAAGTAAGACCACCGCACAGCAAGCGGCCGCTGATCTTCAGACCTGGAGGAGGAGATATGAGGGAC
AATTGGAGAAGTGAATTATATAAATATAAAGTAGTAAAAATTGAACCATTAGGAGTAGCACCCACCAAGG
CAAAGAGAAGAGTGGTGCAGAGAGAAAAAAGAGCAGTGGGAATAGGAGCTTTGTTCCTTGGGTTCTTGGG
AGCAGCAGGAAGCACTATGGGCGCAGCGTCAATGACGCTGACGGTACAGGCCAGACAATTATTGTCTGGT
ATAGTGCAGCAGCAGAACAATTTGCTGAGGGCTATTGAGGCGCAACAGCATCTGTTGCAACTCACAGTCT
GGGGCATCAAGCAGCTCCAGGCAAGAATCCTGGCTGTGGAAAGATACCTAAAGGATCAACAGCTCCTGGG
GATTTGGGGTTGCTCTGGAAAACTCATTTGCACCACTGCTGTGCCTTGGAATGCTAGTTGGAGTAATAAA
TCTCTGGAACAGATTTGGAATCACACGACCTGGATGGAGTGGGACAGAGAAATTAACAATTACACAAGCT
TAATACACTCCTTAATTGAAGAATCGCAAAACCAGCAAGAAAAGAATGAACAAGAATTATTGGAATTAGA
TAAATGGGCAAGTTTGTGGAATTGGTTTAACATAACAAATTGGCTGTGGTATATAAAATTATTCATAATG
ATAGTAGGAGGCTTGGTAGGTTTAAGAATAGTTTTTGCTGTACTTTCTATAGTGAATAGAGTTAGGCAGG
GATATTCACCATTATCGTTTCAGACCCACCTCCCAACCCCGAGGGGACCCGACAGGCCCGAAGGAATAGA
AGAAGAAGGTGGAGAGAGAGACAGAGACAGATCCATTCGATTAGTGAACGGATCTCGACGGTATCGGTTA
ACTTTTAAAAGAAAAGGGGGGATTGGGGGGTACAGTGCAGGGGAAAGAATAGTAGACATAATAGCAACAG
ACATACAAACTAAAGAATTACAAAAACAAATTACAAAAATTCAAAATTTTATCGATCACGAGACTAGCCT
CGAGAAGCTTGATATCGAATTCCACGGGGTTGGGGTTGCGCCTTTTCCAAGGCAGCCCTGGGTTTGCGCA
GGGACGCGGCTGCTCTGGGCGTGGTTCCGGGAAACGCAGCGGCGCCGACCCTGGGTCTCGCACATTCTTC
ACGTCCGTTCGCAGCGTCACCCGGATCTTCGCCGCTACCCTTGTGGGCCCCCCGGCGACGCTTCCTGCTC
CGCCCCTAAGTCGGGAAGGTTCCTTGCGGTTCGCGGCGTGCCGGACGTGACAAACGGAAGCCGCACGTCT
CACTAGTACCCTCGCAGACGGACAGCGCCAGGGAGCAATGGCAGCGCGCCGACCGCGATGGGCTGTGGCC
AATAGCGGCTGCTCAGCAGGGCGCGCCGAGAGCAGCGGCCGGGAAGGGGCGGTGCGGGAGGCGGGGTGTG
GGGCGGTAGTGTGGGCCCTGTTCCTGCCCGCGCGGTGTTCCGCATTCTGCAAGCCTCCGGAGCGCACGTC
GGCAGTCGGCTCCCTCGTTGACCGAATCACCGACCTCTCTCCCCAGGGGGATCCACCGGTGTCGACTCCG
GAATAACTTCGTATAGGATACTTTATACGAAGTTATGCAGAATGGTAGCTGGATTGTAGCTGCTATTAGC
AATATGAAACCTCTTAATAACTTCGTATAGCATACATTATACGAAGTTATGGCGCGCCGTCTAGATATCT
CGAGTGCGGCCAGATCTGGGCCATTTGTTCCATGTGAGTGCTAGTAACAGGCCTTGTGTCCTGTGAAGAG
TCAGGATGGATGGTCAGTCAGTGGCCAAAACCATCCATCACCTGACTCTTCACAGCATACAGCCTTCAGC
AAGCCTCCAGGATCTGGGCCATTTGTTCCATGTGAGTGCTAGTAACAGGCCTTGTGTCCTGTTCACGTAG
AATGTAAGTCGTCAGTCAGTGGCCAAAACGACTTACAGTTTCTACGTGAACAGCATACAGCCTTCAGCAA
GCCTCCAGGATCCACTGGTCGACTCACTACCTCCCTTTAAACAGCGCTGCTCGAGGCAAGCTTCGAATTC
TTACTTGTACAGCTCGTCCATGCCGCCGGTGGAGTGGCGGCCCTCGGCGCGTTCGTACTGTTCCACGATG
GTGTAGTCCTCGTTGTGGGAGGTGATGTCCAACTTGATGTTGACGTTGTAGGCGCCGGGCAGCTGCACGG
GCTTCTTGGCCTTGTAGGTGGTCTTGACCTCAGCGTCGTAGTGGCCGCCGTCCTTCAGCTTCAGCCTCTG
CTTGATCTCGCCCTTCAGGGCGCCGTCCTCGGGGTACATCCGCTCGGAGGAGGCCTCCCAGCCCATGGTC
TTCTTCTGCATTACGGGGCCGTCGGAGGGGAAGTTGGTGCCGCGCAGCTTCACCTTGTAGATGAACTCGC
CGTCCTGCAGGGAGGAGTCCTGGGTCACGGTCACCACGCCGCCGTCCTCGAAGTTCATCACGCGCTCCCA
CTTGAAGCCCTCGGGGAAGGACAGCTTCAAGTAGTCGGGGATGTCGGCGGGGTGCTTCACGTAGGCCTTG
GAGCCGTACATGAACTGAGGGGACAGGATGTCCCAGGCGAAGGGCAGGGGGCCACCCTTGGTCACCTTCA
GCTTGGCGGTCTGGGTGCCCTCGTAGGGGCGGCCCTCGCCCTCGCCCTCGATCTCGAACTCGTGGCCGTT
CACGGAGCCCTCCATGTGCACCTTGAAGCGCATGAACTCCTTGATGATGGCCATGTTATCCTCCTCGCCC
TTGCTCACCATGGTGGCTTGCTAGCATAACTTCGTATAAAGTATCCTATACGAAGTTATTTGCCTTAACC
CAGAAATTATCACTGTTATTCTTTAGAATGGTGCAAAGAATAACTTCGTATAATGTATGCTATACGAAGT
TATGAATTCGGCATGCCTGCAGGCTGCAGGTCGACAATCAACCTCTGGATTACAAAATTTGTGAAAGATT
GACTGGTATTCTTAACTATGTTGCTCCTTTTACGCTATGTGGATACGCTGCTTTAATGCCTTTGTATCAT
GCTATTGCTTCCCGTATGGCTTTCATTTTCTCCTCCTTGTATAAATCCTGGTTGCTGTCTCTTTATGAGG
AGTTGTGGCCCGTTGTCAGGCAACGTGGCGTGGTGTGCACTGTGTTTGCTGACGCAACCCCCACTGGTTG
GGGCATTGCCACCACCTGTCAGCTCCTTTCCGGGACTTTCGCTTTCCCCCTCCCTATTGCCACGGCGGAA
CTCATCGCCGCCTGCCTTGCCCGCTGCTGGACAGGGGCTCGGCTGTTGGGCACTGACAATTCCGTGGTGT
TGTCGGGGAAGCTGACGTCCTTTCCATGGCTGCTCGCCTGTGTTGCCACCTGGATTCTGCGCGGGACGTC
CTTCTGCTACGTCCCTTCGGCCCTCAATCCAGCGGACCTTCCTTCCCGCGGCCTGCTGCCGGCTCTAGAG
CCTCTTCCGCGTCTTCGCCTTCCCGGGTCGAGCTCGGTACCTTTAAGACCAATGACTTACAAGGCAGCTG
TAGATCTTAGCCACTTTTTAAAAGAAAAGGGGGGACTGGAAGGGCTAATTCACTCCCAACGAAGACAAGA
TCTGCTTTTTGCTTGTACTGGGTCTCTCTGGTTAGACCAGATCTGAGCCTGGGAGCTCTCTGGCTAACTA
GGGAACCCACTGCTTAAGCCTCAATAAAGCTTGCCTTGAGTGCTTCAAGTAGTGTGTGCCCGTCTGTTGT
GTGACTCTGGTAACTAGAGATCCCTCAGACCCTTTTAGTCAGTGTGGAAAATCTCTAGCAGTAGTAGTTC
ATGTCATCTTATTATTCAGTATTTATAACTTGCAAAGAAATGAATATCAGAGAGTGAGAGGAACTTGTTT
ATTGCAGCTTATAATGGTTACAAATAAAGCAATAGCATCACAAATTTCACAAATAAAGCATTTTTTTCAC
TGCATTCTAGTTGTGGTTTGTCCAAACTCATCAATGTATCTTATCATGTCTGGCTCTAGCTATCCCGCCC
CTAACTCCGCCCATCCCGCCCCTAACTCCGCCCAGTTCCGCCCATTCTCCGCCCCATGGCTGACTAATTT
TTTTTATTTATGCAGAGGCCGAGGCCGCCTCGGCCTCTGAGCTATTCCAGAAGTAGTGAGGAGGCTTTTT
TGGAGGCCTAGGGACGTACCCAATTCGCCCTATAGTGAGTCGTATTACGCGCGCTCACTGGCCGTCGTTT
TACAACGTCGTGACTGGGAAAACCCTGGCGTTACCCAACTTAATCGCCTTGCAGCACATCCCCCTTTCGC
CAGCTGGCGTAATAGCGAAGAGGCCCGCACCGATCGCCCTTCCCAACAGTTGCGCAGCCTGAATGGCGAA
TGGG
[124 nt withheld, positions 5675-5798]
C
[91 nt withheld, positions 5800-5890]
A
[49 nt withheld, positions 5892-5940]
CCTTTGACGTTGGAGTCCACGTTCTTT
[37 nt withheld, positions 5968-6004]
ACCCTATCTCGGTCTATTCTTTTGATTTATAAGGGATTTTGCCGATTTCGGCCTATTGGTTAAAAAATGA
GCTGATTTAACAAAAATTTAACGCGAATTTTAACAAAATATTAACGCTTACAATTTAGGTGGCACTTTTC
GGGGAAATGTGCGCGGAACCCCTATTTGTTTATTTTTCTAAATACATTCAAATATGTATCCGCTCATGAG
ACAATAACCCTGATAAATGCTTCAATAATATTGAAAAAGGAAGAGTATGAGTATTCAACATTTCCGTGTC
GCCCTTATTCCCTTTTTTGCGGCATTTTGCCTTCCTGTTTTTGCTCACCCAGAAACGCTGGTGAAAGTAA
AAGATGCTGAAGATCAGTTGGGTGCACGAGTGGGTTACATCGAACTGGATCTCAACAGCGGTAAGATCCT
TGAGAGTTTTCGCCCCGAAGAACGTTTTCCAATGATGAGCACTTTTAAAGTTCTGCTATGTGGCGCGGTA
TTATCCCGTATTGACGCCGGGCAAGAGCAACTCGGTCGCCGCATACACTATTCTCAGAATGACTTGGTTG
AGTACTCACCAGTCACAGAAAAGCATCTTACGGATGGCATGACAGTAAGAGAATTATGCAGTGCTGCCAT
AACCATGAGTGATAACACTGCGGCCAACTTACTTCTGACAACGATCGGAGGACCGAAGGAGCTAACCGCT
TTTTTGCACAACATGGGGGATCATGTAACTCGCCTTGATCGTTGGGAACCGGAGCTGAATGAAGCCATAC
CAAACGACGAGCGTGACACCACGATGCCTGTAGCAATGGCAACAACGTTGCGCAAACTATTAACTGGCGA
ACTACTTACTCTAGCTTCCCGGCAACAATTAATAGACTGGATGGAGGCGGATAAAGTTGCAGGACCACTT
CTGCGCTCGGCCCTTCCGGCTGGCTGGTTTATTGCTGATAAATCTGGAGCCGGTGAGCGTGGGTCTCGCG
GTATCATTGCAGCACTGGGGCCAGATGGTAAGCCCTCCCGTATCGTAGTTATCTACACGACGGGGAGTCA
GGCAACTATGGATGAACGAAATAGACAGATCGCTGAGATAGGTGCCTCACTGATTAAGCATTGGTAACTG
TCAGACCAAGTTTACTCATATATACTTTAGATTGATTTAAAACTTCATTTTTAATTTAAAAGGATCTAGG
TGAAGATCCTTTTTGATAATCTCATGACCAAAATCCCTTAACGTGAGTTTTCGTTCCACTGAGCGTCAGA
CCCCGTAGAAAAGATCAAAGGATCTTCTTGAGATCCTTTTTTTCTGCGCGTAATCTGCTGCTTGCAAACA
AAAAAACCACCGCTACCAGCGGTGGTTTGTTTGCCGGATCAAGAGCTACCAACTCTTTTTCCGAAGGTAA
CTGGCTTCAGCAGAGCGCAGATACCAAATACTGTTCTTCTAGTGTAGCCGTAGTTAGGCCACCACTTCAA
GAACTCTGTAGCACCGCCTACATACCTCGCTCTGCTAATCCTGTTACCAGTGGCTGCTGCCAGTGGCGAT
AAGTCGTGTCTTACCGGGTTGGACTCAAGACGATAGTTACCGGATAAGGCGCAGCGGTCGGGCTGAACGG
GGGGTTCGTGCACACAGCCCAGCTTGGAGCGAACGACCTACACCGAACTGAGATACCTACAGCGTGAGCT
ATGAGAAAGCGCCACGCTTCCCGAAGGGAGAAAGGCGGACAGGTATCCGGTAAGCGGCAGGGTCGGAACA
GGAGAGCGCACGAGGGAGCTTCCAGGGGGAAACGCCTGGTATCTTTATAGTCCTGTCGGGTTTCGCCACC
TCTGACTTGAGCGTCGATTTTTGTGATGCTCGTCAGGGGGGCGGAGCCTATGGAAAAACGCCAGCAACGC
GGCCTTTTTACGGTTCCTGGCCTTTTGCTGGCCTTTTGCTCACATGTTCTTTCCTGCGTTATCCCCTGAT
TCTGTGGATAACCGTATTACCGCCTTTGAGTGAGCTGATACCGCTCGCCGCAGCCGAACGACCGAGCGCA
GCGAGTCAGTGAGCGAGGAAGCGGAAGAGCGCCCAATACGCAAACCGCCTCTCCCCGCGCGTTGGCCGAT
TCATTAATGCAGCTGGCACGACAGGTTTCCCGACTGGAAAGCGGGCAGTGAGCGCAACGCAATTAATGTG
AGTTAGCTCACTCATTAGGCACCCCAGGCTTTACACTTTATGCTTCCGGCTCGTATGTTGTGTGGAATTG
TGAGCGGATAACAATTTCACACAGGAAACAGCTATGACCATGATTACGCCAAGCGCGCAATTAACCCTCA
CTAAAGGGAACAAAAGCTGGAGCTGCAAGCTTGGCCATTGCATACGTTGTATCCATATCATAATATGTAC
ATTTATATTGGCTCATGTCCAACATTACCGCCATGTT
